>Addgene plasmid #194725 | CAGGS-AsCpf1-2A-GFP-U6-AAVS1-MAFB-sgRNA | addgene full sequence | sequence record 381234 | Addgene Partial NGS Result
NCCCCCCCCCCCCCCCCCCCCCCCCNNCCYCCCCCCCCCCCCCCCCCCCCCCCCCCCCCCCCCCCCCCCC
CCCCCCCCCCCCCCCCCCCCCCCCCCCCCCCCCCCCCCMCCYCCCCCCCCYCCCCCCCCMYWWTTTTTTT
TTTTTTTTTTTTNNTTTWTTTGGTGGGGGGGGGGGGGGGGGGGGGGGGGGGGGGCGCGCGCCGGGGGGGG
CGGGGCGGGGCGAGGGGCGGGGCGGGGCGAGGCGGAGAGGTGCGGCGGCAGCCAATCAGAGCGGCGCGCT
CCGAAAGTTTCCTTTTATGGCGAGGCGGCGGCGGCGGCGGCCCTATAAAAAGCGAAGCGCGCGGCGGGCG
GGAGTCGCTGCGCGCTGCCTTCGCCCCGTGCCCCGCTCCGCCGCCGCCTCGCGCCGCCCGCCCCGGCTCT
GACTGACCGCGTTACTCCCACAGGTGAGCGGGCGGGACGGCCCTTCTCCTCCGGGCTGTAATTAGCGCTT
GGTTTAATGACGGCTTGTTTCTTTTCTGTGGCTGCGTGAAAGCCTTGAGGGGCTCCGGGAGGGCCCTTTG
TGCGGGGGGAGCGGCTCGGGGGGTGCGTGCGTGTGTGTGTGCGTGGGGAGCGCCGCGTGCGGCTCCGCGC
TGCCCGGCGGCTGTGAGCGCTGCGGGCGCGGCGCGGGGCTTTGTGCGCTCCGCAGTGTGCGCGAGGGGAG
CGCGGCCGGGGGCGGTGCCCCGCGGTGCGGGGGGGGCTGCGAGGGGAACAAAGGCTGCGTGCGGGGTGTG
TGCGTGGGGGGGTGAGCAGGGGGTGTGGGCGCGTCGGTCGGGCTGCAACCCCCCCTGCACCCCCCTCCCC
GAGTTGCTGAGCACGGCCCGGCTTCGGGTGCGGGGCTCCGTACGGGGCGTGGCGCGGGGCTCGCCGTGCC
GGGCGGGGGGTGGCGGCAGGTGGGGGTGCCGGGCGGGGCGGGGCCGCCTCGGGCCGGGGAGGGCTCGGGG
GAGGGGCGCGGCGGCCCCCGGAGCGCCGGCGGCTGTCGAGGCGCGGCGAGCCGCAGCCATTGCCTTTTAT
GGTAATCGTGCGAGAGGGCGCAGGGACTTCCTTTGTCCCAAATCTGTGCGGAGCCGAAATCTGGGAGGCG
CCGCCGCACCCCCTCTAGCGGGCGCGGGGCGAAGCGGTGCGGCGCCGGCAGGAAGGAAATGGGCGGGGAG
GGCCTTCGTGCGTCGCCGCGCCGCCGTCCCCTTCTCCCTCTCCAGCCTCGGGGCTGTCCGCGGGGGGACG
GCTGCCTTCGGGGGGGACGGGGCAGGGCGGGGTTCGGCTTCTGGCGTGTGACCGGCGGCTCTAGAGCCTC
TGCTAACCATGTTCATGCCTTCTTCTTTTTCCTACAGCTCCTGGGCAACGTGCTGGTTATTGTGCTGTCT
CATCATTTTGGCAAAGACCGGTCCACCATGGCCCCAAAGAAGAAGCGGAAGGTCGGTATCCACGGAGTCC
CAGCAGCCACACAGTTCGAGGGCTTTACCAACCTGTATCAGGTGAGCAAGACACTGCGGTTTGAGCTGAT
CCCACAGGGCAAGACCCTGAAGCACATCCAGGAGCAGGGCTTCATCGAGGAGGACAAGGCCCGCAATGAT
CACTACAAGGAGCTGAAGCCCATCATCGATCGGATCTACAAGACCTATGCCGACCAGTGCCTGCAGCTGG
TGCAGCTGGATTGGGAGAACCTGAGCGCCGCCATCGACTCCTATAGAAAGGAGAAAACCGAGGAGACAAG
GAACGCCCTGATCGAGGAGCAGGCCACATATCGCAATGCCATCCACGACTACTTCATCGGCCGGACAGAC
AACCTGACCGATGCCATCAATAAGAGACACGCCGAGATCTACAAGGGCCTGTTCAAGGCCGAGCTGTTTA
ATGGCAAGGTGCTGAAGCAGCTGGGCACCGTGACCACAACCGAGCACGAGAACGCCCTGCTGCGGAGCTT
CGACAAGTTTACAACCTACTTCTCCGGCTTTTATGAGAACAGGAAGAACGTGTTCAGCGCCGAGGATATC
AGCACAGCCATCCCACACCGCATCGTGCAGGACAACTTCCCCAAGTTTAAGGAGAATTGTCACATCTTCA
CACGCCTGATCACCGCCGTGCCCAGCCTGCGGGAGCACTTTGAGAACGTGAAGAAGGCCATCGGCATCTT
CGTGAGCACCTCCATCGAGGAGGTGTTTTCCTTCCCTTTTTATAACCAGCTGCTGACACAGACCCAGATC
GACCTGTATAACCAGCTGCTGGGAGGAATCTCTCGGGAGGCAGGCACCGAGAAGATCAAGGGCCTGAACG
AGGTGCTGAATCTGGCCATCCAGAAGAATGATGAGACAGCCCACATCATCGCCTCCCTGCCACACAGATT
CATCCCCCTGTTTAAGCAGATCCTGTCCGATAGGAACACCCTGTCTTTCATCCTGGAGGAGTTTAAGAGC
GACGAGGAAGTGATCCAGTCCTTCTGCAAGTACAAGACACTGCTGAGAAACGAGAACGTGCTGGAGACAG
CCGAGGCCCTGTTTAACGAGCTGAACAGCATCGACCTGACACACATCTTCATCAGCCACAAGAAGCTGGA
GACAATCAGCAGCGCCCTGTGCGACCACTGGGATACACTGAGGAATGCCCTGTATGAGCGGAGAATCTCC
GAGCTGACAGGCAAGATCACCAAGTCTGCCAAGGAGAAGGTGCAGCGCAGCCTGAAGCACGAGGATATCA
ACCTGCAGGAGATCATCTCTGCCGCAGGCAAGGAGCTGAGCGAGGCCTTCAAGCAGAAAACCAGCGAGAT
CCTGTCCCACGCACACGCCGCCCTGGATCAGCCACTGCCTACAACCCTGAAGAAGCAGGAGGAGAAGGAG
ATCCTGAAGTCTCAGCTGGACAGCCTGCTGGGCCTGTACCACCTGCTGGACTGGTTTGCCGTGGATGAGT
CCAACGAGGTGGACCCCGAGTTCTCTGCCCGGCTGACCGGCATCAAGCTGGAGATGGAGCCTTCTCTGAG
CTTCTACAACAAGGCCAGAAATTATGCCACCAAGAAGCCCTACTCCGTGGAGAAGTTCAAGCTGAACTTT
CAGATGCCTACACTGGCCTCTGGCTGGGACGTGAATAAGGAGAAGAACAATGGCGCCATCCTGTTTGTGA
AGAACGGCCTGTACTATCTGGGCATCATGCCAAAGCAGAAGGGCAGGTATAAGGCCCTGAGCTTCGAGCC
CACAGAGAAAACCAGCGAGGGCTTTGATAAGATGTACTATGACTACTTCCCTGATGCCGCCAAGATGATC
CCAAAGTGCAGCACCCAGCTGAAGGCCGTGACAGCCCACTTTCAGACCCACACAACCCCCATCCTGCTGT
CCAACAATTTCATCGAGCCTCTGGAGATCACAAAGGAGATCTACGACCTGAACAATCCTGAGAAGGAGCC
AAAGAAGTTTCAGACAGCCTACGCCAAGAAAACCGGCGACCAGAAGGGCTACAGAGAGGCCCTGTGCAAG
TGGATCGACTTCACAAGGGATTTTCTGTCCAAGTATACCAAGACAACCTCTATCGATCTGTCTAGCCTGC
GGCCATCCTCTCAGTATAAGGACCTGGGCGAGTACTATGCCGAGCTGAATCCCCTGCTGTACCACATCAG
CTTCCAGAGAATCGCCGAGAAGGAGATCATGGATGCCGTGGAGACAGGCAAGCTGTACCTGTTCCAGATC
TATAACAAGGACTTTGCCAAGGGCCACCACGGCAAGCCTAATCTGCACACACTGTATTGGACCGGCCTGT
TTTCTCCAGAGAACCTGGCCAAGACAAGCATCAAGCTGAATGGCCAGGCCGAGCTGTTCTACCGCCCTAA
GTCCAGGATGAAGAGGATGGCACACCGGCTGGGAGAGAAGATGCTGAACAAGAAGCTGAAGGATCAGAAA
ACCCCAATCCCCGACACCCTGTACCAGGAGCTGTACGACTATGTGAATCACAGACTGTCCCACGACCTGT
CTGATGAGGCCAGGGCCCTGCTGCCCAACGTGATCACCAAGGAGGTGTCTCACGAGATCATCAAGGATAG
GCGCTTTACCAGCGACAAGTTCTTTTTCCACGTGCCTATCACACTGAACTATCAGGCCGCCAATTCCCCA
TCTAAGTTCAACCAGAGGGTGAATGCCTACCTGAAGGAGCACCCCGAGACACCTATCATCGGCATCGATC
GGGGCGAGAGAAACCTGATCTATATCACAGTGATCGACTCCACCGGCAAGATCCTGGAGCAGCGGAGCCT
GAACACCATCCAGCAGTTTGATTACCAGAAGAAGCTGGACAACAGGGAGAAGGAGAGGGTGGCAGCAAGG
CAGGCCTGGTCTGTGGTGGGCACAATCAAGGATCTGAAGCAGGGCTATCTGAGCCAGGTCATCCACGAGA
TCGTGGACCTGATGATCCACTACCAGGCCGTGGTGGTGCTGGAGAACCTGAATTTCGGCTTTAAGAGCAA
GAGGACCGGCATCGCCGAGAAGGCCGTGTACCAGCAGTTCGAGAAGATGCTGATCGATAAGCTGAATTGC
CTGGTGCTGAAGGACTATCCAGCAGAGAAAGTGGGAGGCGTGCTGAACCCATACCAGCTGACAGACCAGT
TCACCTCCTTTGCCAAGATGGGCACCCAGTCTGGCTTCCTGTTTTACGTGCCTGCCCCATATACATCTAA
GATCGATCCCCTGACCGGCTTCGTGGACCCCTTCGTGTGGAAAACCATCAAGAATCACGAGAGCCGCAAG
CACTTCCTGGAGGGCTTCGACTTTCTGCACTACGACGTGAAAACCGGCGACTTCATCCTGCACTTTAAGA
TGAACAGAAATCTGTCCTTCCAGAGGGGCCTGCCCGGCTTTATGCCTGCATGGGATATCGTGTTCGAGAA
GAACGAGACACAGTTTGACGCCAAGGGCACCCCTTTCATCGCCGGCAAGAGAATCGTGCCAGTGATCGAG
AATCACAGATTCACCGGCAGATACCGGGACCTGTATCCTGCCAACGAGCTGATCGCCCTGCTGGAGGAGA
AGGGCATCGTGTTCAGGGATGGCTCCAACATCCTGCCAAAGCTGCTGGAGAATGACGATTCTCACGCCAT
CGACACCATGGTGGCCCTGATCCGCAGCGTGCTGCAGATGCGGAACTCCAATGCCGCCACAGGCGAGGAC
TATATCAACAGCCCCGTGCGCGATCTGAATGGCGTGTGCTTCGACTCCCGGTTTCAGAACCCAGAGTGGC
CCATGGACGCCGATGCCAATGGCGCCTACCACATCGCCCTGAAGGGCCAGCTGCTGCTGAATCACCTGAA
GGAGAGCAAGGATCTGAAGCTGCAGAACGGCATCTCCAATCAGGACTGGCTGGCCTACATCCAGGAGCTG
CGCAACAAAAGGCCGGCGGCCACGAAAAAGGCCGGCCAGGCAAAAAAGAAAAAGGGATCCTACCCATACG
ATGTTCCAGATTACGCTTATCCCTACGACGTGCCTGATTATGCATACCCATATGATGTCCCCGACTATGC
CGGCAGTGGAGAGGGCAGAGGAAGTCTGCTAACATGCGGTGACGTCGAGGAGAATCCTGGCCCAGTGAGC
AAGGGCGAGGAGCTGTTCACCGGGGTGGTGCCCATCCTGGTCGAGCTGGACGGCGACGTAAACGGCCACA
AGTTCAGCGTGTCCGGCGAGGGCGAGGGCGATGCCACCTACGGCAAGCTGACCCTGAAGTTCATCTGCAC
CACCGGCAAGCTGCCCGTGCCCTGGCCCACCCTCGTGACCACCCTGACCTACGGCGTGCAGTGCTTCAGC
CGCTACCCCGACCACATGAAGCAGCACGACTTCTTCAAGTCCGCCATGCCCGAAGGCTACGTCCAGGAGC
GCACCATCTTCTTCAAGGACGACGGCAACTACAAGACCCGCGCCGAGGTGAAGTTCGAGGGCGACACCCT
GGTGAACCGCATCGAGCTGAAGGGCATCGACTTCAAGGAGGACGGCAACATCCTGGGGCACAAGCTGGAG
TACAACTACAACAGCCACAACGTCTATATCATGGCCGACAAGCAGAAGAACGGCATCAAGGTGAACTTCA
AGATCCGCCACAACATCGAGGACGGCAGCGTGCAGCTCGCCGACCACTACCAGCAGAACACCCCCATCGG
CGACGGCCCCGTGCTGCTGCCCGACAACCACTACCTGAGCACCCAGTCCGCCCTGAGCAAAGACCCCAAC
GAGAAGCGCGATCACATGGTCCTGCTGGAGTTCGTGACCGCCGCCGGGATCACTCTCGGCATGGACGAGC
TGTACAAGGAATTCTAACTAGAGCTCGCTGATCAGCCTCGACTGTGCCTTCTAGTTGCCAGCCATCTGTT
GTTTGCCCCTCCCCCGTGCCTTCCTTGACCCTGGAAGGTGCCACTCCCACTGTCCTTTCCTAATAAAATG
AGGAAATTGCATCGCATTGTCTGAGTAGGTGTCATTCTATTCTGGGGGGTGGGGTGGGGCAGGACAGCAA
GGGGGAGGATTGGGAAGAGAATAGCAGGCATGCTGGGGAGCGGCCGCAGGAACCCCTAGTGATGGAGTTG
GCCACTCCCTCTCTGCGCGCTCGCTCGCTCACTGAGGCCGGGCGACCAAAGGTCGCCCGACGCCCGGGCT
TTGCCCGGGCGGCCTCAGTGAGCGAGCGAGCGCGCAGCTGCCTGCAGGGGCGCCTGATGCGGTATTTTCT
CCTTACGCATCTGTGCGGTATTTCACACCGCATA
[95 nt withheld, positions 6755-6849]
T
[46 nt withheld, positions 6851-6896]
C
[141 nt withheld, positions 6898-7038]
CCTTTGACGTTGGAGTCCACGTTCTTT
[37 nt withheld, positions 7066-7102]
ACTCTATCTCGGGCTATTCTTTTGATTTATAAGGGATTTTGCCGATTTCGGTCTATTGGTTAAAAAATGA
GCTGATTTAACAAAAATTTAACGCGAATTTTAACAAAATATTAACGTTTACAATTTTATGGTGCACTCTC
AGTACAATCTGCTCTGATGCCGCATAGTTAAGCCAGCCCCGACACCCGCCAACACCCGCTGACGCGCCCT
GACGGGCTTGTCTGCTCCCGGCATCCGCTTACAGACAAGCTGTGACCGTCTCCGGGAGCTGCATGTGTCA
GAGGTTTTCACCGTCATCACCGAAACGCGCGAGACGAAAGGGCCTCGTGATACGCCTATTTTTATAGGTT
AATGTCATGATAATAATGGTTTCTTAGACGTCAGGTGGCACTTTTCGGGGAAATGTGCGCGGAACCCCTA
TTTGTTTATTTTTCTAAATACATTCAAATATGTATCCGCTCATGAGACAATAACCCTGATAAATGCTTCA
ATAATATTGAAAAAGGAAGAGTATGAGTATTCAACATTTCCGTGTCGCCCTTATTCCCTTTTTTGCGGCA
TTTTGCCTTCCTGTTTTTGCTCACCCAGAAACGCTGGTGAAAGTAAAAGATGCTGAAGATCAGTTGGGTG
CACGAGTGGGTTACATCGAACTGGATCTCAACAGCGGTAAGATCCTTGAGAGTTTTCGCCCCGAAGAACG
TTTTCCAATGATGAGCACTTTTAAAGTTCTGCTATGTGGCGCGGTATTATCCCGTATTGACGCCGGGCAA
GAGCAACTCGGTCGCCGCATACACTATTCTCAGAATGACTTGGTTGAGTACTCACCAGTCACAGAAAAGC
ATCTTACGGATGGCATGACAGTAAGAGAATTATGCAGTGCTGCCATAACCATGAGTGATAACACTGCGGC
CAACTTACTTCTGACAACGATCGGAGGACCGAAGGAGCTAACCGCTTTTTTGCACAACATGGGGGATCAT
GTAACTCGCCTTGATCGTTGGGAACCGGAGCTGAATGAAGCCATACCAAACGACGAGCGTGACACCACGA
TGCCTGTAGCAATGGCAACAACGTTGCGCAAACTATTAACTGGCGAACTACTTACTCTAGCTTCCCGGCA
ACAATTAATAGACTGGATGGAGGCGGATAAAGTTGCAGGACCACTTCTGCGCTCGGCCCTTCCGGCTGGC
TGGTTTATTGCTGATAAATCTGGAGCCGGTGAGCGTGGAAGCCGCGGTATCATTGCAGCACTGGGGCCAG
ATGGTAAGCCCTCCCGTATCGTAGTTATCTACACGACGGGGAGTCAGGCAACTATGGATGAACGAAATAG
ACAGATCGCTGAGATAGGTGCCTCACTGATTAAGCATTGGTAACTGTCAGACCAAGTTTACTCATATATA
CTTTAGATTGATTTAAAACTTCATTTTTAATTTAAAAGGATCTAGGTGAAGATCCTTTTTGATAATCTCA
TGACCAAAATCCCTTAACGTGAGTTTTCGTTCCACTGAGCGTCAGACCCCGTAGAAAAGATCAAAGGATC
TTCTTGAGATCCTTTTTTTCTGCGCGTAATCTGCTGCTTGCAAACAAAAAAACCACCGCTACCAGCGGTG
GTTTGTTTGCCGGATCAAGAGCTACCAACTCTTTTTCCGAAGGTAACTGGCTTCAGCAGAGCGCAGATAC
CAAATACTGTTCTTCTAGTGTAGCCGTAGTTAGGCCACCACTTCAAGAACTCTGTAGCACCGCCTACATA
CCTCGCTCTGCTAATCCTGTTACCAGTGGCTGCTGCCAGTGGCGATAAGTCGTGTCTTACCGGGTTGGAC
TCAAGACGATAGTTACCGGATAAGGCGCAGCGGTCGGGCTGAACGGGGGGTTCGTGCACACAGCCCAGCT
TGGAGCGAACGACCTACACCGAACTGAGATACCTACAGCGTGAGCTATGAGAAAGCGCCACGCTTCCCGA
AGGGAGAAAGGCGGACAGGTATCCGGTAAGCGGCAGGGTCGGAACAGGAGAGCGCACGAGGGAGCTTCCA
GGGGGAAACGCCTGGTATCTTTATAGTCCTGTCGGGTTTCGCCACCTCTGACTTGAGCGTCGATTTTTGT
GATGCTCGTCAGGGGGGCGGAGCCTATGGAAAAACGCCAGCAACGCGGCCTTTTTACGGTTCCTGGCCTT
TTGCTGGCCTTTTGCTCACATGTGAGGGCCTATTTCCCATGATTCCTTCATATTTGCATATACGATACAA
GGCTGTTAGAGAGATAATTGGAATTAATTTGACTGTAAACACAAAGATATTAGTACAAAATACGTGACGT
AGAAAGTAATAATTTCTTGGGTAGTTTGCAGTTTTAAAATTATGTTTTAAAATGGACTATCATATGCTTA
CCGTAACTTGAAAGTATTTCGATTTCTTGGCTTTATATATCTTGTGGAAAGGACGAAACACCGTAATTTC
TACTCTTGTAGATATCTGTCCCCTCCACCCCACAGTTAATTTCTACTCTTGTAGATTGTGAGTCGTGGCC
GGTCCTGGCTTTTTTGTTTTAGAGCTAGAAATAGCAAGTTAAAATAAGGCTAGTCCGTTATCAACTTGAA
AAAGTGGCACCGAGTCGGTGCTTTTTTGTTTTAGAGCTAGAAATAGCAAGTTAAAATAAGGCTAGTCCGT
TTTTAGCGCGTGCGCCAATTCTGCAGACAAATGGCTCTAGGCATGCCGACGGCGAGGATCTCGTCGTGAC
CCATGGCGATGCCTGCTTGCCGAATATCATGGTGGAAAATGGCCGCTTTTCTGGATTCATCGACTGTGGC
CGGCTGGGTGTGGCGGACCGCTATCAGGACATAGCGTTGGCTACCCGTGATATTGCTGAAGAGCTTGGCG
GCGAATGGGCTGACCGCTTCCTCGTGCTTTACGGTATCGCCGCTCCCGATTCGCAGCGCATCGCCTTCTA
TCGCCTTCTTGACGAGTTCTTCTGAGGGGATCCGCTGTAAGTCTGCAGAAATTGATGATCTATTAAACAA
TAAAGATGTCCACTAAAATGGAAGTTTTTCCTGTCATACTTTGTTAAGAAGGGTGAGAACAGAGTACCTA
CATTTTGAATGGAAGGATTGGAGCTACGGGGGTGGGGGTGGGGTGGGATTAGATAAATGCCTGCTCTTTA
CTGAAGGCTCTTTACTATTGCTTTATGATAATGTTTCATAGTTGGATATCATAATTTAAACAAGCAAAAC
CAAATTAAGGGCCAGCTCATTCCTCCCACTCATGATCTATAGATCTATAGATCTCTCGTGGGATCATTGT
TTTTCTCTTGATTCCCACTTTGTGGTTCTAAGTACTGTGGTTTCCAAATGTGTCAGTTTCATAGCCTGAA
GAACGAGATCAGCAGCCTCTGTTCCACATACACTTCATTCTCAGTATTGTTTTGCCAAGTTCTAATTCCA
TCAGAAGCTGGGAGCTCCACCGCGGTGGCGGCCGCTCTAGAACTAGTTATTAATAGTAATCAATTACGGG
GTCATTAGTTCATAGCCCATATATGGAGTTCCGCGTTACATAACTTACGGTAAATGGCCCGCCTGGCTGA
CCGCCCAACGACCCCCGCCCATTGACGTCAATAATGACGTATGTTCCCATAGTAACGCCAATAGGGACTT
TCCATTGACGTCAATGGGTGGAGTATTTACGGTAAACTGCCCACTTGGCAGTACATCAAGTGTATCATAT
GCCAAGTACGCCCCCTATTGACGTCAATGACGGTAAATGGCCCGCCTGGCATTATGCCCAGTACATGACC
TTATGGGACTTTCCTACTTGGCAGTACATCTACGTATTAGTCATCGCTATTACCATGGTCGAGGTGAGCC
CCACGTTCTGCTTCACTCTCCCCATCTCCCCCCCCTCCCCACCCCCAATTTTGTATTTATTTATTTTTTA
ATTATTTTGTGCAGCGATGGGGGCGGGGGGGGGGGGGGGGCGSGCSCCGGGGGGGGGGGGGGGGGGGGGG
GGGGGGGGGGGGGGGGGGGGGGGGGGGGGGGGGGGGGGGGNGGGGGGGGGGGGGGGGGGGGGNGGGGGGG
GGGGGGGGGGGGGGGGGGGGGGGGGGGGGGGGGGGGGGGGGGGGGGGGGGGGGGGGGGGGGGGN
Features (pLannotate 1.2.2; 29 found; start..end, strand, type, name):
      4..25      -  promoter       chicken β-actin promoter (fragment): contains a 21-bp deletion relative to the standard chicken β-actin promoter
     32..53      -  promoter       chicken β-actin promoter (fragment): No description available
     87..108     -  promoter       chicken β-actin promoter (fragment): No description available
    173..350     +  promoter       chicken β-actin promoter (fragment): No description available
    351..1367    +  intron         chimeric intron: chimera between introns from chicken β-actin and rabbit β-globin
   1479..5396    +  CDS            AsCpf1: CRISPR-associated protein from Acidaminococcus sp. BV3L6 (Zetsche et al., 2015)
   5397..5444    +  CDS            nucleoplasmin NLS: bipartite nuclear localization signal from nucleoplasmin
   5451..5531    +  CDS            3xHA: three tandem HA epitope tags
   5595..6308    +  CDS            EGFP: EGFP is a basic (constitutively fluorescent) green fluorescent protein published in 1996, derived from Aequorea victoria. It is reported to be a rapidly-maturing weak dimer with moderate acid sensitivity.
   6342..6453    +  polyA_signal   bGH poly(A) signal: bovine growth hormone polyadenylation signal
   6558..6698    +  repeat_region  AAV2 ITR: inverted terminal repeat of adeno-associated virus serotype 2 inverted
   6703..6754    -  misc_feature   bom (fragment): basis of mobility region from pBR322
   6773..7228    +  rep_origin     f1 ori (sequence partly withheld): f1 bacteriophage origin of replication; arrow indicates direction of (+) strand synthesis
   7229..7278    -  misc_feature   bom (fragment): basis of mobility region from pBR322
   7380..7415    -  CDS            rop (fragment): Rop protein, which maintains plasmids at low copy number; rop
   7510..7614    +  promoter       AmpR promoter: bla
   7615..8475    +  CDS            AmpR: β-lactamase; bla; confers resistance to ampicillin, carbenicillin, and related antibiotics
   8646..9234    +  rep_origin     ori: high-copy-number ColE1/pMB1/pBR322/pUC origin of replication
   9296..9536    +  promoter       U6 promoter: RNA polymerase III promoter for human U6 snRNA
   9638..9713    +  misc_RNA       gRNA scaffold: guide RNA scaffold for the Streptococcus pyogenes CRISPR/Cas9 system
   9720..9763    +  misc_RNA       gRNA scaffold (fragment): guide RNA scaffold for the Streptococcus pyogenes CRISPR/Cas9 system
   9808..10067   +  CDS            NeoR/KanR (fragment): aminoglycoside phosphotransferase confers resistance to neomycin, kanamycin, and G418 (Geneticin®)
  10077..10538   +  polyA_signal   PGK poly(A) signal: mouse phosphoglycerate kinase 1 polyadenylation signal
  10544..10579   +  misc_feature   MCS (fragment): pBluescript multiple cloning site
  10636..10939   +  enhancer       CMV enhancer: human cytomegalovirus immediate early enhancer
  10941..11064   +  promoter       chicken β-actin promoter (fragment): contains a 21-bp deletion relative to the standard chicken β-actin promoter
  11128..11149   +  promoter       chicken β-actin promoter (fragment): No description available
  11150..11171   +  promoter       chicken β-actin promoter (fragment): No description available
  11202..11223   +  promoter       chicken β-actin promoter (fragment): No description available
