[The description below was written by a language model from this plasmid's Addgene catalogue record and pLannotate feature annotations shown in this document.]
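Description:
CAGGS-AsCpf1-2A-GFP-U6-AAVS1-MAFB-sgRNA is an all-in-one mammalian CRISPR expression plasmid for Cpf1 (Cas12a)-based multiplex genome editing. It derives from a CAGGS-AsCpf1-2A-GFP-U6-sgRNA cloning vector, and the backbone is listed as a pcDNA3.1-type vector. It is propagated in E. coli through a high-copy ColE1/pUC origin with ampicillin selection (AmpR), and it also carries an f1 origin. The annotated sequence, an 11.2 kb record labelled as a partial NGS result, contains several backbone remnants as well. These include a single AAV2 ITR, bom and rop fragments, a truncated NeoR/KanR segment followed by a PGK polyadenylation signal, and pieces of SpCas9 gRNA scaffold downstream of the U6 promoter. These appear to be leftovers from parental vectors, and no intact mammalian selection marker is annotated.

The main expression unit is driven by the CAG/CAGGS promoter, made up of the CMV enhancer, the chicken β-actin promoter and a chimeric intron. The promoter spans the numbering origin of the circular map, which explains the scattered β-actin fragments in the annotation. It drives Acidaminococcus sp. AsCpf1 fused to a nucleoplasmin NLS and a 3xHA tag. EGFP follows, linked by the 2A peptide indicated in the plasmid name, and the unit ends with a bGH poly(A) signal, so transfected cells can be identified or sorted by green fluorescence. The catalogue lists a D908A mutation in AsCpf1, a substitution generally associated with loss of nuclease activity. This sits oddly with the stated editing purpose, and the record does not explain it.

A human U6 Pol III promoter expresses a guide RNA array with spacers against AAVS1 and MAFB separated by a Cpf1 direct repeat. Cpf1 itself processes this transcript into individual crRNAs. The associated publication describes multiplex editing of human pluripotent stem cells.
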