Addgene plasmid #194725: CAGGS-AsCpf1-2A-GFP-U6-AAVS1-MAFB-sgRNA
Purpose: based on (CAGGS-AsCpf1-2A-GFP-U6-sgRNA-cloning vector, Addgene 159281), with guide RNA array targeting both AAVS1 and MAFB
Depositing lab: Rudolf Jaenisch. Depositing organization: Whitehead Institute for Biomedical Research. Publication: Multiplex Genome Editing of Human Pluripotent Stem Cells Using Cpf1. Ma H. Bio Protoc. 2024 Nov 20;14(22):e5108. doi: 10.21769/BioProtoc.5108. eCollection 2024 Nov 20. PubMed 39600977.
Backbone
  Vector backbone: pCDNA3.10
  Vector type: Mammalian Expression, CRISPR
Growth in bacteria
  Bacterial resistance: Ampicillin, 100 μg/mL
  Growth temperature: 30°C
  Growth strain: NEB Stable
  Copy number: High Copy
Gene/Insert
  Gene/Insert name: AsCpf1
  gRNA/shRNA sequence: atctgtcccctccaccccacagtTAATTTCTACTCTTGTAGATTGTGAGTCGTGGCCGGTCCTGGC
  Species: Acidaminococcus sp.
  Mutation: D908A
  Entrez Gene: MAFB (a.k.a. DURS3, KRML, MCTO); AAVS1 (a.k.a. AAV)
  Cloning method: Restriction Enzyme; 5′ cloning site unknown (unknown if destroyed); 3′ cloning site unknown (unknown if destroyed)
  Sequencing primers: 5′ unknown
Terms and licenses: Academic/Nonprofit Terms; Industry Terms: Not Available to Industry
Depositor comments: p-70-602 of Supplemental Table 2 of https://www.biorxiv.org/content/10.1101/2022.04.13.488123v1.full
How to cite: CAGGS-AsCpf1-2A-GFP-U6-AAVS1-MAFB-sgRNA was a gift from Rudolf Jaenisch (Addgene plasmid # 194725 ; http://n2t.net/addgene:194725 ; RRID:Addgene_194725)
